Addgene plasmid #1615: L4019
Purpose: (Empty Backbone)
Depositing lab: Andrew Fire. Depositing organization: Carnegie Institution for Science.
Backbone
  Vector backbone: Unknown
  Backbone size (bp): 4724
  Vector type: Worm Expression
Growth in bacteria
  Bacterial resistance: Ampicillin, 100 μg/mL
  Growth temperature: 37°C
  Growth strain: DH5alpha
  Copy number: Unknown
Gene/Insert
  Gene/Insert name: None
  Tag / fusion protein: IVSA, rf2211, SV40NLS, SV40NLS, SV40NLS, SV40NLS, gfpN, IVSR, gfpS65C, IVSS, IVST, gfpC, IVSM, IVSL, decoy
  Cloning method: Restriction Enzyme
Terms and licenses: Academic/Nonprofit Terms; Industry Terms: Not Available to Industry
Depositor comments: See Fire Lab Vector Kit Documentation 1999. Fire Lab Miniprep Number pPD121.86, Ligation number L4019.
How to cite: L4019 was a gift from Andrew Fire (Addgene plasmid # 1615 ; http://n2t.net/addgene:1615 ; RRID:Addgene_1615)
