[The description below was written by a language model from this plasmid's Addgene catalogue record and pLannotate feature annotations shown in this document.]
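Description:
L4019 (Fire Lab miniprep designation pPD121.86) is an empty-backbone worm expression vector from the 1999 Fire Lab Vector Kit, intended for building GFP reporter fusions in Caenorhabditis elegans. The parental backbone is listed as unknown, but the annotated sequence of about 4.7 kb shows a pUC/pBR322-type bacterial framework. This includes a high-copy ColE1/pMB1 origin, an ampicillin resistance gene (β-lactamase) with its own promoter, remnants of the rop and bom regions, and a lac promoter/operator segment with a CAP binding site that runs into a fragment of the pUC multiple cloning site. The plasmid is propagated in E. coli under ampicillin selection.

No gene is inserted and no worm promoter is recorded or annotated, so the user presumably supplies the regulatory or coding sequence by restriction cloning upstream of the reporter. The payload listed in the record is a modular GFP cassette: a synthetic intron (IVSA), a reading-frame element (rf2211), four copies of the SV40 nuclear localization signal, and a GFP coding region carrying the S65C substitution. The GFP is split into segments (gfpN, gfpS65C, gfpC) by several artificial introns, with further introns (IVSM, IVSL) listed after it. Introns of this kind are generally included to improve expression in worms, and the repeated NLS should concentrate the fluorescence in nuclei, making expressing cells easier to identify. The automated annotation detects the GFP as a single Aequorea victoria-derived green fluorescent protein feature, and it does not resolve the NLS or intron elements. A short match to C. elegans aex-5 lies downstream of the reporter; its role is not stated. The "decoy" element is listed in the record without further explanation.
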