Features (pLannotate 1.2.2; 12 found; start..end, strand, type, name):
      1..41      -  misc_feature   MCS (fragment): pUC18/19 multiple cloning site
    312..1172    +  CDS            sg25: sg25 is a basic (constitutively fluorescent) green fluorescent protein published in 1997, derived from Aequorea victoria.
   1848..2000    +  CDS            aex-5 (fragment): AEX5_CAEEL - Also known as kpc-3 From Caenorhabditis elegans.
   2128..2163    +  CDS            rop (fragment): Rop protein, which maintains plasmids at low copy number; rop
   2265..2364    +  misc_feature   bom (fragment): basis of mobility region from pBR322
   2462..2566    +  promoter       AmpR promoter: bla
   2567..3427    +  CDS            AmpR: β-lactamase; bla; confers resistance to ampicillin, carbenicillin, and related antibiotics
   3598..4186    +  rep_origin     ori: high-copy-number ColE1/pMB1/pBR322/pUC origin of replication
   4369..4461    +  CDS            lacI (fragment): lac repressor; lacI; The lac repressor binds to the lac operator to inhibit transcription in E. coli. This inhibition can be relieved by adding lactose or isopropyl-β-D-thiogalactopyranoside (IPTG).
   4474..4495    +  protein_bind   CAP binding site: CAP binding activates transcription in the presence of cAMP. E. coli catabolite activator protein
   4510..4540    +  promoter       lac promoter: promoter for the E. coli lac operon
   4548..4564    +  protein_bind   lac operator: The lac repressor binds to the lac operator to inhibit transcription in E. coli. This inhibition can be relieved by adding lactose or isopropyl-β-D-thiogalactopyranoside (IPTG). lac repressor encoded by lacI
>Addgene plasmid #1615 | L4019 | depositor full sequence | sequence record 225 | Author sequence
AAGCTTGCATGCCTGCAGGTCGACTCTAGAGGATCCCCGGGATTGGCCAAAGGACCCAAAGGTATGTTTC
GAATGATACTAACATAACATAGAACATTTTCAGGAGGACCCTTGCTTGGAGGGTACCGAGCTCAGAAAAA
ATGACTGCTCCAAAGAAGAAGCGTAAGGTACCGGCAGAAAAAATGACTGCTCCAAAGAAGAAGCGTAAGG
TACCGGCAGAAAAAATGACTGCTCCAAAGAAGAAGCGTAAGGTACCGGCAGAAAAAATGACTGCTCCAAA
GAAGAAGCGTAAGGTACCGGTAGAAAAAATGAGTAAAGGAGAAGAACTTTTCACTGGAGTTGTCCCAATT
CTTGTTGAATTAGATGGTGATGTTAATGGGCACAAATTTTCTGTCAGTGGAGAGGGTGAAGGTGATGCAA
CATACGGAAAACTTACCCTTAAATTTATTTGCACTACTGGAAAACTACCTGTTCCATGGGTAAGTTTAAA
CATATATATACTAACTAACCCTGATTATTTAAATTTTCAGCCAACACTTGTCACTACTTTCTGTTATGGT
GTTCAATGCTTCTCGAGATACCCAGATCATATGAAACGGCATGACTTTTTCAAGAGTGCCATGCCCGAAG
GTTATGTACAGGAAAGAACTATATTTTTCAAAGATGACGGGAACTACAAGACACGTAAGTTTAAACAGTT
CGGTACTAACTAACCATACATATTTAAATTTTCAGGTGCTGAAGTCAAGTTTGAAGGTGATACCCTTGTT
AATAGAATCGAGTTAAAAGGTATTGATTTTAAAGAAGATGGAAACATTCTTGGACACAAATTGGAATACA
ACTATAACTCACACAATGTATACATCATGGCAGACAAACAAAAGAATGGAATCAAAGTTGTAAGTTTAAA
CATGATTTTACTAACTAACTAATCTGATTTAAATTTTCAGAACTTCAAAATTAGACACAACATTGAAGAT
GGAAGCGTTCAACTAGCAGACCATTATCAACAAAATACTCCAATTGGCGATGGCCCTGTCCTTTTACCAG
ACAACCATTACCTGTCCACACAATCTGCCCTTTCGAAAGATCCCAACGAAAAGAGAGACCACATGGTCCT
TCTTGAGTTTGTAACAGCTGCTGGGATTACACATGGCATGGATGAACTATACAAATAGCATTCGTAGAAT
TGTAAGTTTAAACTTTCTCATACTAACTAACGCGCTCTATTTAAATTTTCAGAATTCCAACTGAGCGCCG
GTCGCTACCATTACCAACTTGTCTGGTGTCAAAAATAATAGGGGCCGCTGTCATCAGAGTAAGTTTAAAC
TGAGTTCTACTAACTAACGAGTAATATTTAAATTTTCAGCATCTCGCGCCCGTGCCTCTGACTTCTAAGT
CCAATTACTCTTCAACATCCCTACATGCTCTTTCTCCCTGTGCTCCCACCCCCTATTTTTGTTATTATCA
AAAAACTTCTCTTAATTTCTTTGTTTTTTAGCTTCTTTTAAGTCACCTCTAACAATGAAATTGTGTAGAT
TCAAAAATAGAATTAATTCGTAATAAAAAGTCGAAAAAAATTGTGCTCCCTCCCCCCATTAATAATAATT
CTATCCCAAAATCTACACAATGTTCTGTGTACACTTCTTATGTTTTTTACTTCTGATAAATTTTTTTGAA
ACATCATAGAAAAAACCGCACACAAAATACCTTATCATATGTTACGTTTCAGTTTATGACCGCAATTTTT
ATTTCTTCGCACGTCTGGGCCTCTCATGACGTCAAATCATGCTCATCGTGAAAAAGTTTTGGAGTATTTT
TGGAATTTTTCAATCAAGTGAAAGTTTATGAAATTAATTTTCCTGCTTTTGCTTTTTGGGGTTTCCCCTA
TTGTTTGTCAAGATTTCGAGGACGGCGTTTTTCTTGCTAAAATCACAAGTATTGATGAGCACGATGCAAG
AAAGATCGGAAGAAGGTTTGGGTTTGAGGCTCAGTGGAAGGTGAGTAGAAGTTGATAATTTGAAAGTGGA
GTAGTGTCTATGGGGTTTTTGCCTTAAATGACAGAATACATTCCCAATATACCAAACATAACTGTTTCCT
ACTAGTCGGCCGTACGGGCCCTTTCGTCTCGCGCGTTTCGGTGATGACGGTGAAAACCTCTGACACATGC
AGCTCCCGGAGACGGTCACAGCTTGTCTGTAAGCGGATGCCGGGAGCAGACAAGCCCGTCAGGGCGCGTC
AGCGGGTGTTGGCGGGTGTCGGGGCTGGCTTAACTATGCGGCATCAGAGCAGATTGTACTGAGAGTGCAC
CATATGCGGTGTGAAATACCGCACAGATGCGTAAGGAGAAAATACCGCATCAGGCGGCCTTAAGGGCCTC
GTGATACGCCTATTTTTATAGGTTAATGTCATGATAATAATGGTTTCTTAGACGTCAGGTGGCACTTTTC
GGGGAAATGTGCGCGGAACCCCTATTTGTTTATTTTTCTAAATACATTCAAATATGTATCCGCTCATGAG
ACAATAACCCTGATAAATGCTTCAATAATATTGAAAAAGGAAGAGTATGAGTATTCAACATTTCCGTGTC
GCCCTTATTCCCTTTTTTGCGGCATTTTGCCTTCCTGTTTTTGCTCACCCAGAAACGCTGGTGAAAGTAA
AAGATGCTGAAGATCAGTTGGGTGCACGAGTGGGTTACATCGAACTGGATCTCAACAGCGGTAAGATCCT
TGAGAGTTTTCGCCCCGAAGAACGTTTTCCAATGATGAGCACTTTTAAAGTTCTGCTATGTGGCGCGGTA
TTATCCCGTATTGACGCCGGGCAAGAGCAACTCGGTCGCCGCATACACTATTCTCAGAATGACTTGGTTG
AGTACTCACCAGTCACAGAAAAGCATCTTACGGATGGCATGACAGTAAGAGAATTATGCAGTGCTGCCAT
AACCATGAGTGATAACACTGCGGCCAACTTACTTCTGACAACGATCGGAGGACCGAAGGAGCTAACCGCT
TTTTTGCACAACATGGGGGATCATGTAACTCGCCTTGATCGTTGGGAACCGGAGCTGAATGAAGCCATAC
CAAACGACGAGCGTGACACCACGATGCCTGTAGCAATGGCAACAACGTTGCGCAAACTATTAACTGGCGA
ACTACTTACTCTAGCTTCCCGGCAACAATTAATAGACTGGATGGAGGCGGATAAAGTTGCAGGACCACTT
CTGCGCTCGGCCCTTCCGGCTGGCTGGTTTATTGCTGATAAATCTGGAGCCGGTGAGCGTGGGTCTCGCG
GTATCATTGCAGCACTGGGGCCAGATGGTAAGCCCTCCCGTATCGTAGTTATCTACACGACGGGGAGTCA
GGCAACTATGGATGAACGAAATAGACAGATCGCTGAGATAGGTGCCTCACTGATTAAGCATTGGTAACTG
TCAGACCAAGTTTACTCATATATACTTTAGATTGATTTAAAACTTCATTTTTAATTTAAAAGGATCTAGG
TGAAGATCCTTTTTGATAATCTCATGACCAAAATCCCTTAACGTGAGTTTTCGTTCCACTGAGCGTCAGA
CCCCGTAGAAAAGATCAAAGGATCTTCTTGAGATCCTTTTTTTCTGCGCGTAATCTGCTGCTTGCAAACA
AAAAAACCACCGCTACCAGCGGTGGTTTGTTTGCCGGATCAAGAGCTACCAACTCTTTTTCCGAAGGTAA
CTGGCTTCAGCAGAGCGCAGATACCAAATACTGTCCTTCTAGTGTAGCCGTAGTTAGGCCACCACTTCAA
GAACTCTGTAGCACCGCCTACATACCTCGCTCTGCTAATCCTGTTACCAGTGGCTGCTGCCAGTGGCGAT
AAGTCGTGTCTTACCGGGTTGGACTCAAGACGATAGTTACCGGATAAGGCGCAGCGGTCGGGCTGAACGG
GGGGTTCGTGCACACAGCCCAGCTTGGAGCGAACGACCTACACCGAACTGAGATACCTACAGCGTGAGCA
TTGAGAAAGCGCCACGCTTCCCGAAGGGAGAAAGGCGGACAGGTATCCGGTAAGCGGCAGGGTCGGAACA
GGAGAGCGCACGAGGGAGCTTCCAGGGGGAAACGCCTGGTATCTTTATAGTCCTGTCGGGTTTCGCCACC
TCTGACTTGAGCGTCGATTTTTGTGATGCTCGTCAGGGGGGCGGAGCCTATGGAAAAACGCCAGCAACGC
GGCCTTTTTACGGTTCCTGGCCTTTTGCTGGCCTTTTGCTCACATGTTCTTTCCTGCGTTATCCCCTGAT
TCTGTGGATAACCGTATTACCGCCTTTGAGTGAGCTGATACCGCTCGCCGCAGCCGAACGACCGAGCGCA
GCGAGTCAGTGAGCGAGGAAGCGGAAGAGCGCCCAATACGCAAACCGCCTCTCCCCGCGCGTTGGCCGAT
TCATTAATGCAGCTGGCACGACAGGTTTCCCGACTGGAAAGCGGGCAGTGAGCGCAACGCAATTAATGTG
AGTTAGCTCACTCATTAGGCACCCCAGGCTTTACACTTTATGCTTCCGGCTCGTATGTTGTGTGGAATTG
TGAGCGGATAACAATTTCACACAGGAAACAGCTATGACCATGATTACGCCAAGCTGTAAGTTTAAACATG
ATCTTACTAACTAACTATTCTCATTTAAATTTTCAGAGCTTAAAAATGGCTGAAATCACTCACAACGATG
GATACGCTAACAACTTGGAAATGAAAT
