>Addgene plasmid #1615 | L4019 | addgene partial sequence | sequence record 16749 | 1615_m13reverse
ANNGTTNACTGATCTTCTAACTAACTATTCTCATTTAAATTTTCAGAGCTTAAAAATGGCTGACCTCNCT
CACAACGATGGATACGCTAACAACTTGGAAATGAAATAAGCTTGCATGCCTGCAGGTCGACTCTAGAGGA
TCCCCGGGATTGGCCAAAGGACCCAAAGGTATGTTTCGAATGATACTAACATAACATAGAACATTTTCAG
GAGGACCCTTGCTTGGAGGGTACCGAGCTCAGAAAAAATGACTGCTCCAAAGAAGAAGCGTAAGGTACCG
GCAGAAAAAATGACTGCTCCAAAGAAGAAGCGTAAGGTACCGGCAGAAAAAATGACTGCTCCAAAGAAGA
AGCGTAAGGTACCGGCAGAAAAAATGACTGCTCCAAAGAAGAAGCGTAAGGTACCGGTAGAAAAAATGAG
TAAAGGAGAAGAACTTTTCACTGGAGTTGTCCCAATTCTTGTTGAATTAGATGGTGATGTTAATGGGCAC
AAATTTTCTGTCAGTGGAGAGGGTGAAGGTGATGCAACATACGGAAAACTTACCCTTAAATTTATTTGCA
CTACTGGAAAACTACCTGTTCCATGGGTAAGTTTAAACATATATATACTAACTAACCCTGATTATTTAAA
TTTTCAGCCAACACTTGTCACTACTTTCTGTTATGGTGTTCAATGCTTCTCGAGATACCCAGATCATATG
AAACGGCATGACTTTTTCAAGAGTGCCATGCCCGAAGGTTATGTACAGGAAAGAACTATATTTTTCAAAG
ATGACGGGAACTACAAGACACGTAAGTTTAAACAGTTCGGTACTAACTAACCATACATATTTAAATTTTC
AGGTGCTGAAGTCAAGTTTGAAGGTGATACCCTTGTTAATAGAATCGAGTTAAAGGTATTGATTTTAAAG
AAGATGGAACATTCTTGGACACAATTGGAATACANCTATAACTCACACATGTATACNTCATGGCAAACAA
CCAAAGANNGGAATCAAGTTGTAAGTTTAACNTGATTTACTACTAACTATCTGATTNAATTTCCGAACTC
CAATTAAACCCACNTGAGANGAGCGTCACTNCAACNTTTCACAAATCTCCATGGNGANGNCTGTCTTTAC
NANACNTACTGTCCNATNGCCTTNCAAATCNAAAAAAAAACCNTGGCCTTTGATTGACNCTCGGATCCNG
GCGGGGACTACAANCTTCCNAATNANTTACTTCCNCNAANAACNCCTTTTATTTAAATCCCGGGCCNCCC
NNTNCCNTGGGGGNAAAAGGCCNNCCNAATTNCGTTCNCCNNCAAATTTTTNCNCCCCCNCCCCCC
